>Addgene plasmid #33220 | pDMG1j | depositor partial sequence | sequence record 39476 | cog-1 3'UTR - 1st site GU8
CTTTTAAGCGTTCTACCTCTCCCCCTCCCTTCAACCGAGTGTATTATTCCCCCAATTTGTTTGCAATTTT
TTCCTGAAGCCCTCTAAGAAAATCCAAAATCATGACCTACTTCCGTCTTTACACCTGATTACCTGAATAC
CAACACCCCACACAGATGCCATGATCTCTCGTCTTTTCTCGTACTTTTGTATAATTTTTTTTCTTAATTT
TTTTGCATGTTTTCCCATAGTTATAGCCATTTTTTTTTCTTTTTTTTTCCAAATCATCGTCACTTGTACA
AAAACCAAACTCCCTTTTACCGTTAAACCATGCCCAAATACAAAAAATTTCCCATTTAATTGTACGTTTT
TTTCTCTTCAAATTGGATTCTAATGACATAAATTTATTAGATTAA
