>Addgene plasmid #33220 | pDMG1j | addgene partial sequence | sequence record 41279 | EBV-rev 5'-GTGGTTTGTCCAAACTCATC-3'
ATCTAATAAATTTATGTCATTAGAATCCAATTTGAAGAGAAAAAAACGTACAATTAAATGGGAAATTTTT
TGTATTTGGGCATGGTTTAACGGTAAAAGGGAGTTTGGTTTTTGTACAAGTGACGATGATTTGGAAAAAA
AAAGAAAAAAAAATGGCTATAACTATGGGAAAACATGCAAAAAAATTAAGAAAAAAAATTATACAAAAGT
ACGAGAAAAGACGAGAGATCATGGCATCTGTGTGGGGTGTTGGTATTCAGGTAATCAGGTGTAAAGACGG
AAGTAGGTCATGATTTTGGATTTTCTTAGAGGGCTTCAGGAAAAAATTGCAAACAAATTGGGGGAATAAT
ACACTCGGTTGAAGGGAGGGGGAGAGGTAGAACGCTTAAAAGTCTAGAACACTAGTAGTGATATCGAGAC
CGGTATAGAGCTCCTAGAATTATTGTTCATTTTTGAGAACTCGCTCAACGAACGATTTGATATATTTTCC
CATTTCATCAGGTGCATCTTCTTGCGAAAAATGAAGACCTTTTACTTTGACAAATTCAGTATTAGGAAAC
TTCTTGGCACCTTCAACAATAGCATTGGAAAAGAATCCTGGGTCCGATTCAATAAACATTTTTGGTAAAT
CATCACTTGCACGTAGATAAGCATTATAATTCCTAACAATTTGTACAACGTCAGGTTTACCACCTTTTAC
TAACGGGATTTCACGAGGCCATGATAATGTTGGACGACGAACTTCACCTTTCTCTTTGAATGGTTCAAGA
TATGCTGCAAATTCTTCTGGTTCTAACTTTCTCATGATTTTTGATGGCAACATGGTTTCCACCA
