[The description below was written by a language model from this plasmid's Addgene catalogue record.]
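Description:
pDMG1j is a mammalian luciferase reporter plasmid built on the pIS1 backbone (about 4.1 kb without the insert), designed to measure microRNA-mediated repression through a 3′UTR. It is maintained in E. coli as a high-copy plasmid under ampicillin selection. The record does not provide a feature table, so the promoter driving the reporter, the polyadenylation signal, the origin of replication and the specific type of luciferase encoded by the backbone are not stated here.

The insert is the 3′ untranslated region of the C. elegans gene cog-1, cloned between XbaI and EagI sites, both of which remain intact. It sits downstream of the backbone's luciferase coding sequence; the "N-terminal tag" entry in the record reflects this upstream position of the reporter rather than a protein fusion, since the insert is an untranslated region. Regulatory sites in the UTR therefore act on the luciferase mRNA, and changes in luciferase output report on how effectively those sites mediate repression. This version carries a mutation annotated as "1st site GU8", which indicates an alteration to the first of the microRNA target sites in the UTR; the name suggests a G:U wobble introduced at position 8 of the site, though the record does not spell out the exact change.

The associated study examined how weak seed-pairing stability and high target-site abundance limit the proficiency of lsy-6 and other microRNAs. Within that context, pDMG1j most likely serves as one member of a series of site variants compared in transfected mammalian cells to assess how individual pairing changes affect targeting efficacy.
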