Addgene plasmid #33220: pDMG1j
Depositing lab: David Bartel. Depositing organization: Whitehead Institute for Biomedical Research. Publication: Weak seed-pairing stability and high target-site abundance decrease the proficiency of lsy-6 and other microRNAs. Garcia DM, Baek D, Shin C, Bell GW, Grimson A, Bartel DP. Nat Struct Mol Biol. 2011 Sep 11;18(10):1139-46. doi: 10.1038/nsmb.2115. PubMed 21909094.
Backbone
  Vector backbone: pIS1
  Backbone manufacturer: Addgene (#12179)
  Backbone size w/o insert (bp): 4085
  Vector type: Mammalian Expression, Luciferase
Growth in bacteria
  Bacterial resistance: Ampicillin, 100 μg/mL
  Growth temperature: 37°C
  Growth strain: DH5alpha
  Copy number: High Copy
Gene/Insert
  Gene/Insert name: cog-1 3'UTR
  Species: C. elegans (nematode)
  Mutation: 1st site GU8
  GenBank ID: NM_001027093
  Entrez Gene: cog-1 (a.k.a. R03C1.3)
  Tag / fusion protein: Luciferase (N terminal on backbone)
  Cloning method: Restriction Enzyme; 5′ cloning site XbaI (not destroyed); 3′ cloning site EagI (not destroyed)
  Sequencing primers: 5′ none; 3′ EBV Reverse
Terms and licenses: Academic/Nonprofit Terms; Industry Terms: Not Available to Industry
How to cite: pDMG1j was a gift from David Bartel (Addgene plasmid # 33220 ; http://n2t.net/addgene:33220 ; RRID:Addgene_33220)
